Addgene plasmid #124592: CellTagB
Purpose: Expressed barcode for sample multiplexing in single-cell analysis
Depositing lab: Samantha Morris. Depositing organization: Washington University in Saint Louis. Publication: CellTag Indexing: genetic barcode-based sample multiplexing for single-cell genomics. Guo C, Kong W, Kamimoto K, Rivera-Gonzalez GC, Yang X, Kirita Y, Morris SA. Genome Biol. 2019 May 9;20(1):90. doi: 10.1186/s13059-019-1699-y. PubMed 31072405.
Backbone
  Vector backbone: pSMAL
  Backbone size w/o insert (bp): 8426
  Total vector size (bp): 8432
  Vector type: Mammalian Expression, Lentiviral
Growth in bacteria
  Bacterial resistance: Ampicillin, 100 μg/mL
  Growth temperature: 37°C
  Growth strain: NEB Stable
  Copy number: High Copy
Gene/Insert
  Gene/Insert name: CellTagB
  Species: Synthetic
  Insert size (bp): 8
  Promoter: hCMV
  Cloning method: Ligation Independent Cloning
  Sequencing primers: 5′ SV40 PolyA
Terms and licenses: Academic/Nonprofit Terms; Industry Terms: Not Available to Industry
Depositor comments: The pSMAL backbone was a kind gift from John Dick: van Galen, P. et al. The unfolded protein response governs integrity of the haematopoietic stem-cell pool during stress. Nature 510, 268–72 (2014). Please visit https://www.biorxiv.org/content/10.1101/335547v2 for bioRxiv preprint.
How to cite: CellTagB was a gift from Samantha Morris (Addgene plasmid # 124592 ; http://n2t.net/addgene:124592 ; RRID:Addgene_124592)
