[The description below was written by a language model from this plasmid's Addgene catalogue record and pLannotate feature annotations shown in this document.]
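Description:
CellTagB is a third-generation-style, self-inactivating HIV-1 lentiviral vector built on the pSMAL backbone. It carries a short synthetic barcode used to label cell samples so they can be pooled and later separated in single-cell transcriptomic data. In bacteria it is maintained by a high-copy ColE1/pUC origin and selected with ampicillin through the β-lactamase gene. An f1 origin, an SV40 origin and remnants of a pBluescript-type lac/T7/T3 cloning region are also present outside the viral genome. A CMV enhancer/promoter fused to a truncated 5' LTR drives genomic RNA production in packaging cells. The transfer cassette includes the Ψ packaging signal with a gag fragment, the RRE, cPPT/CTS, WPRE and a ΔU3 3' LTR, so the integrated provirus lacks LTR promoter activity.

The payload is arranged around a divergent promoter region. A minimal CMV promoter on the reverse strand drives EGFP, which is followed on that strand by an SV40 poly(A) signal lying antisense to the viral genome. An adjacent SFFV promoter fragment faces forward toward a loxP-flanked remnant of a Gateway cassette (attR1, lac UV5 promoter, MCS fragment). The catalogue lists the insert as an 8 bp synthetic CellTag under an hCMV promoter, sequenced from the SV40 poly(A). This suggests the barcode lies in the EGFP 3' untranslated region, though the feature table does not annotate it, so its exact position is not confirmed by the record. Transduced cells would therefore express a polyadenylated, barcode-bearing GFP transcript. EGFP fluorescence reports transduction, while the expressed tag identifies the sample of origin when multiplexed libraries are analysed.
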