Features (pLannotate 1.2.2; 34 found; start..end, strand, type, name):
      1..380     +  enhancer       CMV enhancer: human cytomegalovirus immediate early enhancer
    381..584     +  promoter       CMV promoter: human cytomegalovirus (CMV) immediate early promoter
    599..779     +  LTR            5' LTR (truncated): truncated 5' long terminal repeat (LTR) from HIV-1
    826..951     +  misc_feature   HIV-1 Ψ: packaging signal of human immunodeficiency virus type 1
    935..1298    +  CDS            HIV-1 gag (fragment): gag protein from human immunodeficiency virus 1; gag
   1444..1677    +  misc_feature   RRE: The Rev response element (RRE) of HIV-1 allows for Rev-dependent mRNA export from the nucleus to the cytoplasm.
   2054..2154    +  CDS            Rev (fragment): human immunodeficiency virus 1 (HIV-1) Rev protein; rev; enhances nuclear export of unspliced and incompletely spliced viral mRNAs
   2173..2290    +  misc_feature   cPPT/CTS: central polypurine tract and central termination sequence of HIV-1
   2315..2399    +  CDS            large T antigen (fragment): large T antigen from SV40 (simian virus 40)
   2422..2556    +  polyA_signal   SV40 poly(A) signal: SV40 polyadenylation signal
   2610..3326    -  CDS            EGFP: EGFP is a basic (constitutively fluorescent) green fluorescent protein published in 1996, derived from Aequorea victoria. It is reported to be a rapidly-maturing weak dimer with moderate acid sensitivity.
   3430..3468    -  promoter       minimal CMV promoter: human cytomegalovirus (CMV) immediate early promoter
   3515..3889    +  promoter       SFFV promoter (fragment): spleen focus-forming virus long terminal repeat (LTR) promoter
   3902..3935    +  protein_bind   loxP: Cre-mediated recombination occurs in the 8-bp core sequence (GCATACAT). Cre recombinase
   3950..4074    +  protein_bind   attR1: mutant version of attR; recombination site for the Gateway® LR reaction LR Clonase™
   4099..4129    +  promoter       lac UV5 promoter: E. coli lac promoter with an "up" mutation
   4146..4163    -  misc_feature   MCS (fragment): pBluescript multiple cloning site
   4164..4197    +  protein_bind   loxP: Cre-mediated recombination occurs in the 8-bp core sequence (GCATACAT). Cre recombinase
   4203..4791    +  misc_feature   WPRE: woodchuck hepatitis virus posttranscriptional regulatory element
   4808..4876    +  CDS            nef (fragment): NEF_HV1Z2 - Experimental evidence at protein level: Swiss-Prot protein existence level 1. Extracellular Nef protein targets CD4(+) T-lymphocytes for apoptosis by interacting with CXCR4 surface receptors. From Human immunodeficiency virus type 1 group M subtype D (isolate Z2/CDC-Z34) (HIV-1).
   4878..5111    +  LTR            3' LTR (ΔU3): self-inactivating 3' long terminal repeat (LTR) from HIV-1
   5183..5314    +  polyA_signal   SV40 poly(A) signal: SV40 polyadenylation signal
   5344..5479    +  rep_origin     SV40 ori: SV40 origin of replication
   5500..5518    -  promoter       T7 promoter: promoter for bacteriophage T7 RNA polymerase
   5526..5681    +  CDS            lacZα (fragment): LacZα fragment of β-galactosidase; lacZ fragment
   5686..6114    +  rep_origin     f1 ori (sequence partly withheld): f1 bacteriophage origin of replication; arrow indicates direction of (+) strand synthesis
   6167..6271    +  promoter       AmpR promoter: bla
   6272..7132    +  CDS            AmpR: β-lactamase; bla; confers resistance to ampicillin, carbenicillin, and related antibiotics
   7303..7891    +  rep_origin     ori: high-copy-number ColE1/pMB1/pBR322/pUC origin of replication
   8074..8166    +  CDS            lacI (fragment): lac repressor; lacI; The lac repressor binds to the lac operator to inhibit transcription in E. coli. This inhibition can be relieved by adding lactose or isopropyl-β-D-thiogalactopyranoside (IPTG).
   8179..8200    +  protein_bind   CAP binding site: CAP binding activates transcription in the presence of cAMP. E. coli catabolite activator protein
   8215..8245    +  promoter       lac promoter: promoter for the E. coli lac operon
   8253..8269    +  protein_bind   lac operator: The lac repressor binds to the lac operator to inhibit transcription in E. coli. This inhibition can be relieved by adding lactose or isopropyl-β-D-thiogalactopyranoside (IPTG). lac repressor encoded by lacI
   8314..8332    +  promoter       T3 promoter: promoter for bacteriophage T3 RNA polymerase
>Addgene plasmid #124592 | CellTagB | addgene full sequence | sequence record 241985 | Addgene NGS Result
GACATTGATTATTGACTAGTTATTAATAGTAATCAATTACGGGGTCATTAGTTCATAGCCCATATATGGA
GTTCCGCGTTACATAACTTACGGTAAATGGCCCGCCTGGCTGACCGCCCAACGACCCCCGCCCATTGACG
TCAATAATGACGTATGTTCCCATAGTAACGCCAATAGGGACTTTCCATTGACGTCAATGGGTGGAGTATT
TACGGTAAACTGCCCACTTGGCAGTACATCAAGTGTATCATATGCCAAGTACGCCCCCTATTGACGTCAA
TGACGGTAAATGGCCCGCCTGGCATTATGCCCAGTACATGACCTTATGGGACTTTCCTACTTGGCAGTAC
ATCTACGTATTAGTCATCGCTATTACCATGGTGATGCGGTTTTGGCAGTACATCAATGGGCGTGGATAGC
GGTTTGACTCACGGGGATTTCCAAGTCTCCACCCCATTGACGTCAATGGGAGTTTGTTTTGGCACCAAAA
TCAACGGGACTTTCCAAAATGTCGTAACAACTCCGCCCCATTGACGCAAATGGGCGGTAGGCGTGTACGG
TGGGAGGTCTATATAAGCAGAGCTCGTTTAGTGAACCGGGGTCTCTCTGGTTAGACCAGATCTGAGCCTG
GGAGCTCTCTGGCTAACTAGGGAACCCACTGCTTAAGCCTCAATAAAGCTTGCCTTGAGTGCTTCAAGTA
GTGTGTGCCCGTCTGTTGTGTGACTCTGGTAACTAGAGATCCCTCAGACCCTTTTAGTCAGTGTGGAAAA
TCTCTAGCAGTGGCGCCCGAACAGGGACTTGAAAGCGAAAGGGAAACCAGAGGAGCTCTCTCGACGCAGG
ACTCGGCTTGCTGAAGCGCGCACGGCAAGAGGCGAGGGGCGGCGACTGGTGAGTACGCCAAAAATTTTGA
CTAGCGGAGGCTAGAAGGAGAGAGATGGGTGCGAGAGCGTCAGTATTAAGCGGGGGAGAATTAGATCGCG
ATGGGAAAAAATTCGGTTAAGGCCAGGGGGAAAGAAAAAATATAAATTAAAACATATAGTATGGGCAAGC
AGGGAGCTAGAACGATTCGCAGTTAATCCTGGCCTGTTAGAAACATCAGAAGGCTGTAGACAAATACTGG
GACAGCTACAACCATCCCTTCAGACAGGATCAGAAGAACTTAGATCATTATATAATACAGTAGCAACCCT
CTATTGTGTGCATCAAAGGATAGAGATAAAAGACACCAAGGAAGCTTTAGACAAGATAGAGGAAGAGCAA
AACAAAAGTAAGACCACCGCACAGCAAGCGGCCGCTGATCTTCAGACCTGGAGGAGGAGATATGAGGGAC
AATTGGAGAAGTGAATTATATAAATATAAAGTAGTAAAAATTGAACCATTAGGAGTAGCACCCACCAAGG
CAAAGAGAAGAGTGGTGCAGAGAGAAAAAAGAGCAGTGGGAATAGGAGCTTTGTTCCTTGGGTTCTTGGG
AGCAGCAGGAAGCACTATGGGCGCAGCGTCAATGACGCTGACGGTACAGGCCAGACAATTATTGTCTGGT
ATAGTGCAGCAGCAGAACAATTTGCTGAGGGCTATTGAGGCGCAACAGCATCTGTTGCAACTCACAGTCT
GGGGCATCAAGCAGCTCCAGGCAAGAATCCTGGCTGTGGAAAGATACCTAAAGGATCAACAGCTCCTGGG
GATTTGGGGTTGCTCTGGAAAACTCATTTGCACCACTGCTGTGCCTTGGAATGCTAGTTGGAGTAATAAA
TCTCTGGAACAGATTTGGAATCACACGACCTGGATGGAGTGGGACAGAGAAATTAACAATTACACAAGCT
TAATACACTCCTTAATTGAAGAATCGCAAAACCAGCAAGAAAAGAATGAACAAGAATTATTGGAATTAGA
TAAATGGGCAAGTTTGTGGAATTGGTTTAACATAACAAATTGGCTGTGGTATATAAAATTATTCATAATG
ATAGTAGGAGGCTTGGTAGGTTTAAGAATAGTTTTTGCTGTACTTTCTATAGTGAATAGAGTTAGGCAGG
GATATTCACCATTATCGTTTCAGACCCACCTCCCAACCCCGAGGGGACCCGACAGGCCCGAAGGAATAGA
AGAAGAAGGTGGAGAGAGAGACAGAGACAGATCCATTCGATTAGTGAACGGATCTCGACGGTATCGGTTA
ACTTTTAAAAGAAAAGGGGGGATTGGGGGGTACAGTGCAGGGGAAAGAATAGTAGACATAATAGCAACAG
ACATACAAACTAAAGAATTACAAAAACAAATTACAAAAATTCAAAATTTTATCGATCACGAGACTAGCCT
CGAGTGATCATAATCAGCCATACCACATTTGTAGAGGTTTTACTTGCTTTAAAAAACCTCCCACACCTCC
CCCTGAACCTGAAACATAAAATGAATGCAATTGTTGTTGTTAACTTGTTTATTGCAGCTTATAATGGTTA
CAAATAAGGCAATAGCATCACAAATTTCACAAATAAGGCATTTTTTTCACTGCATTCTAGTTTTGGTTTG
TCCAAACTCATCAATGTATCTTATCATGTCTGGATCTCAAATCCCTCGGAAGCTGCGCCTGTCATCGAAT
TCTAGCCAACACCGGTTTACTTGTACAGCTCGTCCATGCCGAGAGTGATCCCGGCGGCGGTCACGAACTC
CAGCAGGACCATGTGATCGCGCTTCTCGTTGGGGTCTTTGCTCAGGGCGGACTGGGTGCTCAGGTAGTGG
TTGTCGGGCAGCAGCACGGGGCCGTCGCCGATGGGGGTGTTCTGCTGGTAGTGGTCGGCGAGCTGCACGC
TGCCGTCCTCGATGTTGTGGCGGATCTTGAAGTTCACCTTGATGCCGTTCTTCTGCTTGTCGGCCATGAT
ATAGACGTTGTGGCTGTTGTAGTTGTACTCCAGCTTGTGCCCCAGGATGTTGCCGTCCTCCTTGAAGTCG
ATGCCCTTCAGCTCGATGCGGTTCACCAGGGTGTCGCCCTCGAACTTCACCTCGGCGCGGGTCTTGTAGT
TGCCGTCGTCCTTGAAGAAGATGGTGCGCTCCTGGACGTAGCCTTCGGGCATGGCGGACTTGAAGAAGTC
GTGCTGCTTCATGTGGTCGGGGTAGCGGCTGAAGCACTGCACGCCGTAGGTCAGGGTGGTCACGAGGGTG
GGCCAGGGCACGGGCAGCTTGCCGGTGGTGCAGATGAACTTCAGGGTCAGCTTACCGTAGGTGGCATCGC
CCTCGCCCTCGCCGGACACGCTGAACTTGTGGCCGTTTACGTCGCCGTCCAGCTCGACCAGGATGGGCAC
CACCCCGGTGAACAGCTCCTCGCCCTTGCTCACCATGGTGGTACCGAATTCCGCGGAGGCTGGATCGGTC
CCGGTGTCTTCTATGGAGGTCAAAACAGCGTGGATGGCGTCTCCAGGCGATCTGACGGTTCACTAAACGA
GCTCTGCTTATATAGGCCTCCCACCGTACACGCCTACCACTAGTAATGAAAGACCCCACCTGTAGGTTTG
GCAAGCTAGCTGCAGTAACGCCATTTTGCAAGGCATGGAAAAATACCAAACCAAGAATAGAGAAGTTCAG
ATCAAGGGCGGGTACATGAAAATAGCTAACGTTGGGCCAAACAGGATATCTGCGGTGAGCAGTTTCGGCC
CCGGCCCGGGGCCAAGAACAGATGGTCACCGCAGTTTCGGCCCCGGCCCGAGGCCAAGAACAGATGGTCC
CCAGATATGGCCCAACCCTCAGCAGTTTCTTAAGACCCATCAGATGTTTCCAGGCTCCCCCAAGGACCTG
AAATGACCCTGCGCCTTATTTGAATTAACCAATCAGCCTGCTTCTCGCTTCTGTTCGCGCGCTTCTGCTT
CCCGAGCTCTATAAAAGAGCTCACAACCCCTCACTCGGCTTAATTAAGATCATAACTTCGTATAGCATAC
ATTATACGAAGTTATCCCAGCTTGATATCACAAGTTTGTACAAAAAAGCTGAACGAGAAACGTAAAATGA
TATAAATATCAATATATTAAATTAGATTTTGCATAAAAAACAGACTACATAATACTGTAAAACACAACAT
ATCCAGTCACTATGGCGGCCGCATTAGGCACCCCAGGCTTTACACTTTATGCTTCCGGCTCGTATAATGT
GTGGATTTTGAGTTAGGATCCACTAGTTCTAGAATAACTTCGTATAGCATACATTATACGAAGTTATTCG
ACAATCAACCTCTGGATTACAAAATTTGTGAAAGATTGACTGGTATTCTTAACTATGTTGCTCCTTTTAC
GCTATGTGGATACGCTGCTTTAATGCCTTTGTATCATGCTATTGCTTCCCGTATGGCTTTCATTTTCTCC
TCCTTGTATAAATCCTGGTTGCTGTCTCTTTATGAGGAGTTGTGGCCCGTTGTCAGGCAACGTGGCGTGG
TGTGCACTGTGTTTGCTGACGCAACCCCCACTGGTTGGGGCATTGCCACCACCTGTCAGCTCCTTTCCGG
GACTTTCGCTTTCCCCCTCCCTATTGCCACGGCGGAACTCATCGCCGCCTGCCTTGCCCGCTGCTGGACA
GGGGCTCGGCTGTTGGGCACTGACAATTCCGTGGTGTTGTCGGGGAAGCTGACGTCCTTTCCATGGCTGC
TCGCCTGTGTTGCCACCTGGATTCTGCGCGGGACGTCCTTCTGCTACGTCCCTTCGGCCCTCAATCCAGC
GGACCTTCCTTCCCGCGGCCTGCTGCCGGCTCTGCGGCCTCTTCCGCGTCTTCGCCTTCGCCCTCAGACG
AGTCGGATCTCCCTTTGGGCCGCCTCCCCGCCTGGAATTCGAGCTCGGTACCTTTAAGACCAATGACTTA
CAAGGCAGCTGTAGATCTTAGCCACTTTTTAAAAGAAAAGGGGGGACTGGAAGGGCTAATTCACTCCCAA
CGAAGACAAGATCTGCTTTTTGCTTGTACTGGGTCTCTCTGGTTAGACCAGATCTGAGCCTGGGAGCTCT
CTGGCTAACTAGGGAACCCACTGCTTAAGCCTCAATAAAGCTTGCCTTGAGTGCTTCAAGTAGTGTGTGC
CCGTCTGTTGTGTGACTCTGGTAACTAGAGATCCCTCAGACCCTTTTAGTCAGTGTGGAAAATCTCTAGC
AGTAGTAGTTCATGTCATCTTATTATTCAGTATTTATAACTTGCAAAGAAATGAATATCAGAGAGTGAGA
GGAACTTGTTTATTGCAGCTTATAATGGTTACAAATAAAGCAATAGCATCACAAATTTCACAAATAAGGC
ATTTTTTTCACTGCATTCTAGTTGTGGTTTGTCCAAACTCATCAATGTATCTTATCATGTCTGGCTCTAG
CTATCCCGCCCCTAACTCCGCCCATCCCGCCCCTAACTCCGCCCAGTTCCGCCCATTCTCCGCCCCATGG
CTGACTAATTTTTTTTATTTATGCAGAGGCCGAGGCCGCCTCGGCCTCTGAGCTATTCCAGAAGTAGTGA
GGAGGCTTTTTTGGAGGCCTAGGGACGTACCCAATTCGCCCTATAGTGAGTCGTATTACGCGCGCTCACT
GGCCGTCGTTTTACAACGTCGTGACTGGGAAAACCCTGGCGTTACCCAACTTAATCGCCTTGCAGCACAT
CCCCCTTTCGCCAGCTGGCGTAATAGCGAAGAGGCCCGCACCGATCGCCCTTCCCAACAGTTGCGCAGCC
TGAATGGCGAATGGG
[124 nt withheld, positions 5686-5809]
C
[91 nt withheld, positions 5811-5901]
A
[49 nt withheld, positions 5903-5951]
CCTTTGACGTTGGAGTCCACGTTCTTT
[37 nt withheld, positions 5979-6015]
ACCCTATCTCGGTCTATTCTTTTGATTTATAAGGGATTTTGCCGATTTCGGCCTATTGGTTAAAAAATGA
GCTGATTTAACAAAAATTTAACGCGAATTTTAACAAAATATTAACGCTTACAATTTAGGTGGCACTTTTC
GGGGAAATGTGCGCGGAACCCCTATTTGTTTATTTTTCTAAATACATTCAAATATGTATCCGCTCATGAG
ACAATAACCCTGATAAATGCTTCAATAATATTGAAAAAGGAAGAGTATGAGTATTCAACATTTCCGTGTC
GCCCTTATTCCCTTTTTTGCGGCATTTTGCCTTCCTGTTTTTGCTCACCCAGAAACGCTGGTGAAAGTAA
AAGATGCTGAAGATCAGTTGGGTGCACGAGTGGGTTACATCGAACTGGATCTCAACAGCGGTAAGATCCT
TGAGAGTTTTCGCCCCGAAGAACGTTTTCCAATGATGAGCACTTTTAAAGTTCTGCTATGTGGCGCGGTA
TTATCCCGTATTGACGCCGGGCAAGAGCAACTCGGTCGCCGCATACACTATTCTCAGAATGACTTGGTTG
AGTACTCACCAGTCACAGAAAAGCATCTTACGGATGGCATGACAGTAAGAGAATTATGCAGTGCTGCCAT
AACCATGAGTGATAACACTGCGGCCAACTTACTTCTGACAACGATCGGAGGACCGAAGGAGCTAACCGCT
TTTTTGCACAACATGGGGGATCATGTAACTCGCCTTGATCGTTGGGAACCGGAGCTGAATGAAGCCATAC
CAAACGACGAGCGTGACACCACGATGCCTGTAGCAATGGCAACAACGTTGCGCAAACTATTAACTGGCGA
ACTACTTACTCTAGCTTCCCGGCAACAATTAATAGACTGGATGGAGGCGGATAAAGTTGCAGGACCACTT
CTGCGCTCGGCCCTTCCGGCTGGCTGGTTTATTGCTGATAAATCTGGAGCCGGTGAGCGTGGGTCTCGCG
GTATCATTGCAGCACTGGGGCCAGATGGTAAGCCCTCCCGTATCGTAGTTATCTACACGACGGGGAGTCA
GGCAACTATGGATGAACGAAATAGACAGATCGCTGAGATAGGTGCCTCACTGATTAAGCATTGGTAACTG
TCAGACCAAGTTTACTCATATATACTTTAGATTGATTTAAAACTTCATTTTTAATTTAAAAGGATCTAGG
TGAAGATCCTTTTTGATAATCTCATGACCAAAATCCCTTAACGTGAGTTTTCGTTCCACTGAGCGTCAGA
CCCCGTAGAAAAGATCAAAGGATCTTCTTGAGATCCTTTTTTTCTGCGCGTAATCTGCTGCTTGCAAACA
AAAAAACCACCGCTACCAGCGGTGGTTTGTTTGCCGGATCAAGAGCTACCAACTCTTTTTCCGAAGGTAA
CTGGCTTCAGCAGAGCGCAGATACCAAATACTGTTCTTCTAGTGTAGCCGTAGTTAGGCCACCACTTCAA
GAACTCTGTAGCACCGCCTACATACCTCGCTCTGCTAATCCTGTTACCAGTGGCTGCTGCCAGTGGCGAT
AAGTCGTGTCTTACCGGGTTGGACTCAAGACGATAGTTACCGGATAAGGCGCAGCGGTCGGGCTGAACGG
GGGGTTCGTGCACACAGCCCAGCTTGGAGCGAACGACCTACACCGAACTGAGATACCTACAGCGTGAGCT
ATGAGAAAGCGCCACGCTTCCCGAAGGGAGAAAGGCGGACAGGTATCCGGTAAGCGGCAGGGTCGGAACA
GGAGAGCGCACGAGGGAGCTTCCAGGGGGAAACGCCTGGTATCTTTATAGTCCTGTCGGGTTTCGCCACC
TCTGACTTGAGCGTCGATTTTTGTGATGCTCGTCAGGGGGGCGGAGCCTATGGAAAAACGCCAGCAACGC
GGCCTTTTTACGGTTCCTGGCCTTTTGCTGGCCTTTTGCTCACATGTTCTTTCCTGCGTTATCCCCTGAT
TCTGTGGATAACCGTATTACCGCCTTTGAGTGAGCTGATACCGCTCGCCGCAGCCGAACGACCGAGCGCA
GCGAGTCAGTGAGCGAGGAAGCGGAAGAGCGCCCAATACGCAAACCGCCTCTCCCCGCGCGTTGGCCGAT
TCATTAATGCAGCTGGCACGACAGGTTTCCCGACTGGAAAGCGGGCAGTGAGCGCAACGCAATTAATGTG
AGTTAGCTCACTCATTAGGCACCCCAGGCTTTACACTTTATGCTTCCGGCTCGTATGTTGTGTGGAATTG
TGAGCGGATAACAATTTCACACAGGAAACAGCTATGACCATGATTACGCCAAGCGCGCAATTAACCCTCA
CTAAAGGGAACAAAAGCTGGAGCTGCAAGCTTGGCCATTGCATACGTTGTATCCATATCATAATATGTAC
ATTTATATTGGCTCATGTCCAACATTACCGCCATGTT
